Addgene plasmid #81915: pDONR223_HTR4_WT
Purpose: Gateway Donor vector containing HTR4 , part of the Target Accelerator Plasmid Collection.
Depositing lab: Jesse Boehm & William Hahn & David Root. Depositing organization: Broad Institute. Publication: Systematic Functional Interrogation of Rare Cancer Variants Identifies Oncogenic Alleles. Kim E, Ilic N, Shrestha Y, Zou L, Kamburov A, Zhu C, Yang X, Lubonja R, Tran N, Nguyen C, Lawrence MS, Piccioni F, Bagul M, Doench JG, Chouinard CR, Wu X, Hogstrom L, Natoli T, Tamayo P, Horn H, Corsello SM, Lage K, Root DE, Subramanian A, Golub TR, Getz G, Boehm JS, Hahn WC. Cancer Discov. 2016 Jul;6(7):714-26. doi: 10.1158/2159-8290.CD-16-0160. Epub 2016 May 4. PubMed 27147599.
Backbone
  Vector backbone: pDONR223
  Backbone manufacturer: Invitrogen
  Backbone size w/o insert (bp): 2790
  Vector type: Gateway Entry vector
Growth in bacteria
  Bacterial resistance: Spectinomycin, 50 μg/mL
  Growth temperature: 37°C
  Growth strain: DH5alpha
  Copy number: High Copy
Gene/Insert
  Gene/Insert name: HTR4 (alt name: NM_000870.6)
  Species: H. sapiens (human)
  Mutation: WT
  Entrez Gene: HTR4 (a.k.a. 5-HT4, 5-HT4R)
  Promoter: None
  Cloning method: Gateway Cloning
  Sequencing primers: 5′ M13pUC-fwd; 3′ M13-Rev
Terms and licenses: Academic/Nonprofit Terms; Industry Terms: Not Available to Industry
Depositor comments: Closed state: stop codon immediately follows insert
How to cite: pDONR223_HTR4_WT was a gift from Jesse Boehm & William Hahn & David Root (Addgene plasmid # 81915 ; http://n2t.net/addgene:81915 ; RRID:Addgene_81915)
