[The description below was written by a language model from this plasmid's Addgene catalogue record and pLannotate feature annotations shown in this document.]
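Description:
pDONR223_HTR4_WT is a Gateway entry clone built on the Invitrogen pDONR223 backbone and carrying the wild-type human HTR4 open reading frame, which encodes the 5-HT4 serotonin receptor, a G protein-coupled receptor that signals through stimulation of adenylate cyclase. The sequenced plasmid is 3,960 nt. It is propagated in E. coli from a high-copy ColE1/pUC-type origin and selected with spectinomycin through the aadA (SmR) aminoglycoside adenylyltransferase gene. Short fragments annotated as a class 1 integron Pc promoter and a gentamicin acetyltransferase gene lie just upstream of this marker and appear to be remnants of the resistance cassette's origin rather than functional elements.

The HTR4 coding sequence sits between two attL recombination sites. The automated annotation labels both as attL3, but the label is a best-match call and the important point is that the flanking attL sites allow LR Clonase-mediated transfer of the ORF into any compatible destination vector. The record lists no promoter for the insert, so the plasmid is a shuttle and storage form rather than an expression construct; expression depends on the destination vector chosen. The clone is in the "closed" configuration, meaning a stop codon immediately follows the insert, so it suits native or N-terminally tagged expression but not C-terminal fusions. rrnB T1 and T2 terminators upstream of the cassette insulate it from read-through transcription, a T7 promoter lies downstream of the cassette pointing back toward it, and small lacI and lacZα fragments are backbone remnants. The plasmid belongs to the Target Accelerator Plasmid Collection, where it serves as the wild-type reference for functional studies of cancer-associated gene variants.
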