Features (pLannotate 1.2.2; 12 found; start..end, strand, type, name):
    121..213     +  CDS            lacI (fragment): lac repressor; lacI; The lac repressor binds to the lac operator to inhibit transcription in E. coli. This inhibition can be relieved by adding lactose or isopropyl-β-D-thiogalactopyranoside (IPTG).
    268..295     -  terminator     rrnB T2 terminator: transcription terminator T2 from the E. coli rrnB gene
    427..470     +  terminator     rrnB T1 terminator: Escherichia coli rrnB; transcription terminator T1 from the E. coli rrnB gene
    517..553     -  CDS            lacZα (fragment): LacZα fragment of β-galactosidase; lacZ fragment
    570..665     +  protein_bind   attL3: mutant version of attL; recombination site for the Gateway® LR reaction LR Clonase™
    671..1834    +  CDS            HTR4: 5HT4R_HUMAN - Experimental evidence at protein level: Swiss-Prot protein existence level 1. This is one of the several different receptors for 5- hydroxytryptamine (serotonin), a biogenic hormone that functions as a neurotransmitter, a hormone, and a mitogen. The activity of this receptor is mediated by G proteins that stimulate adenylate cyclase. From Homo sapiens (Human).
   1842..1937    -  protein_bind   attL3: mutant version of attL; recombination site for the Gateway® LR reaction LR Clonase™
   1956..1974    -  promoter       T7 promoter: promoter for bacteriophage T7 RNA polymerase
   2164..2187    +  promoter       Pc promoter (fragment): intI1 (promoter lies within the coding sequence); class 1 integron promoter
   2363..2419    +  CDS            GmR (fragment): gentamycin acetyltransferase; aacC1; confers resistance to gentamycin
   2426..3217    +  CDS            SmR: aminoglycoside adenylyltransferase (Murphy, 1985); aadA; confers resistance to spectinomycin and streptomycin
   3310..3898    +  rep_origin     ori: high-copy-number ColE1/pMB1/pBR322/pUC origin of replication
>Addgene plasmid #81915 | pDONR223_HTR4_WT | addgene full sequence | sequence record 169327 | Addgene NGS Result
CTTTCCTGCGTTATCCCCTGATTCTGTGGATAACCGTATTACCGCCTTTGAGTGAGCTGATACCGCTCGC
CGCAGCCGAACGACCGAGCGCAGCGAGTCAGTGAGCGAGGAAGCGGAAGAGCGCCCAATACGCAAACCGC
CTCTCCCCGCGCGTTGGCCGATTCATTAATGCAGCTGGCACGACAGGTTTCCCGACTGGAAAGCGGGCAG
TGAGCGCAACGCAATTAATACGCGTACCGCTAGCCAGGAAGAGTTTGTAGAAACGCAAAAAGGCCATCCG
TCAGGATGGCCTTCTGCTTAGTTTGATGCCTGGCAGTTTATGGCGGGCGTCCTGCCCGCCACCCTCCGGG
CCGTTGCTTCACAACGTTCAAATCCGCTCCCGGCGGATTTGTCCTACTCAGGAGAGCGTTCACCGACAAA
CAACAGATAAAACGAAAGGCCCAGTCTTCCGACTGAGCCTTTCGTTTTATTTGATGCCTGGCAGTTCCCT
ACTCTCGCGTTAACGCTAGCATGGATGTTTTCCCAGTCACGACGTTGTAAAACGACGGCCAGTCTTAAGC
TCGGGCCCCAAATAATGATTTTATTTTGACTGATAGTGACCTGTTCGTTGCAACAAATTGATGAGCAATG
CTTTTTTATAATGCCAACTTTGTACAAAAAAGTTGGCACCATGGACAAACTTGATGCTAATGTGAGTTCT
GAGGAGGGTTTCGGGTCAGTGGAGAAGGTGGTGCTGCTCACGTTTCTCTCGACGGTTATCCTGATGGCCA
TCTTGGGGAACCTGCTGGTGATGGTGGCTGTGTGCTGGGACAGGCAGCTCAGGAAAATAAAAACAAATTA
TTTCATTGTATCTCTTGCTTTTGCGGATCTGCTGGTTTCGGTGCTGGTGATGCCCTTTGGTGCCATTGAG
CTGGTTCAAGACATCTGGATTTATGGGGAGGTGTTTTGTCTTGTTCGGACATCTCTGGACGTCCTGCTCA
CAACGGCATCGATTTTTCACCTGTGCTGCATTTCTCTGGATAGGTATTACGCCATCTGCTGCCAGCCTTT
GGTCTATAGGAACAAGATGACCCCTCTGCGCATCGCATTAATGCTGGGAGGCTGCTGGGTCATCCCCACG
TTTATTTCTTTTCTCCCTATAATGCAAGGCTGGAATAACATTGGCATAATTGATTTGATAGAAAAGAGGA
AGTTCAACCAGAACTCTAACTCTACGTACTGTGTCTTCATGGTCAACAAGCCCTACGCCATCACCTGCTC
TGTGGTGGCCTTCTACATCCCATTTCTCCTCATGGTGCTGGCCTATTACCGCATCTATGTCACAGCTAAG
GAGCATGCCCATCAGATCCAGATGTTACAACGGGCAGGAGCCTCCTCCGAGAGCAGGCCTCAGTCGGCAG
ACCAGCATAGCACTCATCGCATGAGGACAGAGACCAAAGCAGCCAAGACCCTGTGCATCATCATGGGTTG
CTTCTGCCTCTGCTGGGCACCATTCTTTGTCACCAATATTGTGGATCCTTTCATAGACTACACTGTCCCT
GGGCAGGTGTGGACTGCTTTCCTCTGGCTCGGCTATATCAATTCCGGGTTGAACCCTTTTCTCTACGCCT
TCTTGAATAAGTCTTTTAGACGTGCCTTCCTCATCATCCTCTGCTGTGATGATGAGCGCTACCGAAGACC
TTCCATTCTGGGCCAGACTGTCCCTTGTTCAACCACAACCATTAATGGATCCACACATGTACTAAGGGAT
GCAGTGGAGTGTGGTGGCCAGTGGGAGAGTCAGTGTCACCCGCCAGCAACTTCTCCTTTGGTGGCTGCTC
AGCCCAGTGACACTTAGTTGCCAACTTTCTTGTACAAAGTTGGCATTATAAGAAAGCATTGCTTATCAAT
TTGTTGCAACGAACAGGTCACTATCAGTCAAAATAAAATCATTATTTGCCATCCAGCTGATATCCCCTAT
AGTGAGTCGTATTACATGGTCATAGCTGTTTCCTGGCAGCTCTGGCCCGTGTCTCAAAATCTCTGATGTT
ACATTGCACAAGATAAAAATATATCATCATGCCTCCTCTAGACCAGCCAGGACAGAAATGCCTCGACTTC
GCTGCTACCCAAGGTTGCCGGGTGACGCACACCGTGGAAACGGATGAAGGCACGAACCCAGTGGACATAA
GCCTGTTCGGTTCGTAAGCTGTAATGCAAGTAGCGTATGCGCTCACGCAACTGGTCCAGAACCTTGACCG
AACGCAGCGGTGGTAACGGCGCAGTGGCGGTTTTCATGGCTTGTTATGACTGTTTTTTTGGGGTACAGTC
TATGCCTCGGGCATCCAAGCAGCAAGCGCGTTACGCCGTGGGTCGATGTTTGATGTTATGGAGCAGCAAC
GATGTTACGCAGCAGGGCAGTCGCCCTAAAACAAAGTTAAACATTATGAGGGAAGCGGTGATCGCCGAAG
TATCGACTCAACTATCAGAGGTAGTTGGCGTCATCGAGCGCCATCTCGAACCGACGTTGCTGGCCGTACA
TTTGTACGGCTCCGCAGTGGATGGCGGCCTGAAGCCACACAGTGATATTGATTTGCTGGTTACGGTGACC
GTAAGGCTTGATGAAACAACGCGGCGAGCTTTGATCAACGACCTTTTGGAAACTTCGGCTTCCCCTGGAG
AGAGCGAGATTCTCCGCGCTGTAGAAGTCACCATTGTTGTGCACGACGACATCATTCCGTGGCGTTATCC
AGCTAAGCGCGAACTGCAATTTGGAGAATGGCAGCGCAATGACATTCTTGCAGGTATCTTCGAGCCAGCC
ACGATCGACATTGATCTGGCTATCTTGCTGACAAAAGCAAGAGAACATAGCGTTGCCTTGGTAGGTCCAG
CGGCGGAGGAACTCTTTGATCCGGTTCCTGAACAGGATCTATTTGAGGCGCTAAATGAAACCTTAACGCT
ATGGAACTCGCCGCCCGACTGGGCTGGCGATGAGCGAAATGTAGTGCTTACGTTGTCCCGCATTTGGTAC
AGCGCAGTAACCGGCAAAATCGCGCCGAAGGATGTCGCTGCCGACTGGGCAATGGAGCGCCTGCCGGCCC
AGTATCAGCCCGTCATACTTGAAGCTAGACAGGCTTATCTTGGACAAGAAGAAGATCGCTTGGCCTCGCG
CGCAGATCAGTTGGAAGAATTTGTCCACTACGTGAAAGGCGAGATCACCAAGGTAGTCGGCAAATAACCC
TCGAGCCACCCATGACCAAAATCCCTTAACGTGAGTTACGCGTCGTTCCACTGAGCGTCAGACCCCGTAG
AAAAGATCAAAGGATCTTCTTGAGATCCTTTTTTTCTGCGCGTAATCTGCTGCTTGCAAACAAAAAAACC
ACCGCTACCAGCGGTGGTTTGTTTGCCGGATCAAGAGCTACCAACTCTTTTTCCGAAGGTAACTGGCTTC
AGCAGAGCGCAGATACCAAATACTGTTCTTCTAGTGTAGCCGTAGTTAGGCCACCACTTCAAGAACTCTG
TAGCACCGCCTACATACCTCGCTCTGCTAATCCTGTTACCAGTGGCTGCTGCCAGTGGCGATAAGTCGTG
TCTTACCGGGTTGGACTCAAGACGATAGTTACCGGATAAGGCGCAGCGGTCGGGCTGAACGGGGGGTTCG
TGCACACAGCCCAGCTTGGAGCGAACGACCTACACCGAACTGAGATACCTACAGCGTGAGCTATGAGAAA
GCGCCACGCTTCCCGAAGGGAGAAAGGCGGACAGGTATCCGGTAAGCGGCAGGGTCGGAACAGGAGAGCG
CACGAGGGAGCTTCCAGGGGGAAACGCCTGGTATCTTTATAGTCCTGTCGGGTTTCGCCACCTCTGACTT
GAGCGTCGATTTTTGTGATGCTCGTCAGGGGGGCGGAGCCTATGGAAAAACGCCAGCAACGCGGCCTTTT
TACGGTTCCTGGCCTTTTGCTGGCCTTTTGCTCACATGTT
