>Addgene plasmid #81915 | pDONR223_HTR4_WT | depositor partial sequence | sequence record 155234 | Insert sequence
ATGGACAAACTTGATGCTAATGTGAGTTCTGAGGAGGGTTTCGGGTCAGTGGAGAAGGTGGTGCTGCTCA
CGTTTCTCTCGACGGTTATCCTGATGGCCATCTTGGGGAACCTGCTGGTGATGGTGGCTGTGTGCTGGGA
CAGGCAGCTCAGGAAAATAAAAACAAATTATTTCATTGTATCTCTTGCTTTTGCGGATCTGCTGGTTTCG
GTGCTGGTGATGCCCTTTGGTGCCATTGAGCTGGTTCAAGACATCTGGATTTATGGGGAGGTGTTTTGTC
TTGTTCGGACATCTCTGGACGTCCTGCTCACAACGGCATCGATTTTTCACCTGTGCTGCATTTCTCTGGA
TAGGTATTACGCCATCTGCTGCCAGCCTTTGGTCTATAGGAACAAGATGACCCCTCTGCGCATCGCATTA
ATGCTGGGAGGCTGCTGGGTCATCCCCACGTTTATTTCTTTTCTCCCTATAATGCAAGGCTGGAATAACA
TTGGCATAATTGATTTGATAGAAAAGAGGAAGTTCAACCAGAACTCTAACTCTACGTACTGTGTCTTCAT
GGTCAACAAGCCCTACGCCATCACCTGCTCTGTGGTGGCCTTCTACATCCCATTTCTCCTCATGGTGCTG
GCCTATTACCGCATCTATGTCACAGCTAAGGAGCATGCCCATCAGATCCAGATGTTACAACGGGCAGGAG
CCTCCTCCGAGAGCAGGCCTCAGTCGGCAGACCAGCATAGCACTCATCGCATGAGGACAGAGACCAAAGC
AGCCAAGACCCTGTGCATCATCATGGGTTGCTTCTGCCTCTGCTGGGCACCATTCTTTGTCACCAATATT
GTGGATCCTTTCATAGACTACACTGTCCCTGGGCAGGTGTGGACTGCTTTCCTCTGGCTCGGCTATATCA
ATTCCGGGTTGAACCCTTTTCTCTACGCCTTCTTGAATAAGTCTTTTAGACGTGCCTTCCTCATCATCCT
CTGCTGTGATGATGAGCGCTACCGAAGACCTTCCATTCTGGGCCAGACTGTCCCTTGTTCAACCACAACC
ATTAATGGATCCACACATGTACTAAGGGATGCAGTGGAGTGTGGTGGCCAGTGGGAGAGTCAGTGTCACC
CGCCAGCAACTTCTCCTTTGGTGGCTGCTCAGCCCAGTGACACT
